Addgene plasmid #74095: pBP-lldR
Purpose: L-lactate repressor (LldR) from E. coli MG1655
Depositing lab: Paul Freemont. Depositing organization: Imperial College London. Publication: EcoFlex: A Multifunctional MoClo Kit for E. coli Synthetic Biology. Moore SJ, Lai HE, Kelwick RJ, Chee SM, Bell DJ, Polizzi KM, Freemont PS. ACS Synth Biol. 2016 May 2. 10.1021/acssynbio.6b00031 PubMed 27096716.
Backbone
  Vector backbone: pSB1C3
  Backbone manufacturer: iGEM
  Backbone size w/o insert (bp): 2044
  Total vector size (bp): 2874
  Modifications to backbone: Modifications between XbaI and PstI from original pSB1C3 plasmid. CAT gene - C435G (nucleotide) - silent mutagenesis to remove BsmBI site
  Vector type: Bacterial Expression, Synthetic Biology
Growth in bacteria
  Bacterial resistance: Chloramphenicol, 25 μg/mL
  Growth temperature: 37°C
  Growth strain: DH5alpha
  Copy number: High Copy
Gene/Insert
  Gene/Insert name: lldR (alt name: L-Lactate regulator)
  Species: E. coli MG1655
  Insert size (bp): 774
  GenBank ID: CP014225.1
  Promoter: None
  Cloning method: Restriction Enzyme; 5′ cloning site NdeI (not destroyed); 3′ cloning site BamHI (not destroyed)
  Sequencing primers: 5′ tgccacctgacgtctaagaa; 3′ attaccgcctttgagtgagc
Terms and licenses: Academic/Nonprofit Terms; Industry Terms: Not Available to Industry
How to cite: pBP-lldR was a gift from Paul Freemont (Addgene plasmid # 74095 ; http://n2t.net/addgene:74095 ; RRID:Addgene_74095)
