[The description below was written by a language model from this plasmid's Addgene catalogue record and pLannotate feature annotations shown in this document.]
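Description:
pBP-lldR is a basic-part ("bioparts") plasmid from the EcoFlex MoClo kit for E. coli synthetic biology. It is built on a modified version of the iGEM pSB1C3 backbone. It replicates in E. coli from a high-copy ColE1/pUC-type origin and is selected with chloramphenicol through a cat gene driven by its own promoter and followed by the lambda t0 terminator. According to the record, the backbone was altered between the XbaI and PstI sites of the original pSB1C3. The cat coding sequence also carries a silent C435G change that removes a BsmBI site, presumably so that the plasmid is compatible with the Type IIS restriction enzymes used in MoClo-style assembly.

The payload is the 774 bp lldR open reading frame from E. coli MG1655, which encodes the L-lactate-responsive transcriptional regulator (also known as lctR) associated with the lactate utilisation genes. It was cloned between NdeI and BamHI sites, both of which are retained. No promoter is present upstream of the insert, so the plasmid stores the coding sequence rather than expressing it. The part is flanked by a remnant BioBrick prefix and insulated by backbone transcription terminators on either side, including the his operon terminator downstream.

The construct is meant as a source of the LldR coding part, to be combined with promoter, ribosome binding site and terminator parts into transcription units, for example in lactate-responsive regulatory circuits, though the record does not describe a specific application. The catalogue lists a total size of 2874 bp, whereas the annotated depositor sequence is 2889 nt. This is a small discrepancy that the record does not explain.
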