Features (pLannotate 1.2.2; 8 found; start..end, strand, type, name):
     61..104     -  terminator     bacterial terminator: putative bacterial transcription terminator
    107..126     +  misc_feature   BioBrick prefix: BioBrick prefix for parts that start with "ATG"
    153..926     +  CDS            lldR: LLDR_ECOLI - Also known as lctR. Experimental evidence at transcript level: Swiss-Prot protein existence level 2. May be a regulatory protein for the LCT genes. From Escherichia coli (strain K12).
    969..1026    +  terminator     his operon terminator: This putative transcriptin terminator from the E. coli his operon has a 2-bp deletion introduced during synthesis. Its efficiency has not been determined.
   1221..1809    -  rep_origin     ori: high-copy-number ColE1/pMB1/pBR322/pUC origin of replication
   1992..2086    -  terminator     lambda t0 terminator: transcription terminator from phage lambda
   2110..2766    -  CDS            cat: CAT_ECOLX - Experimental evidence at protein level: Swiss-Prot protein existence level 1. This enzyme is an effector of chloramphenicol resistance in bacteria. From Escherichia coli. This protein is used as a marker in many commonly used cloning vectors, such as pACYC184.
   2767..2864    -  promoter       cat promoter: promoter of the E. coli cat gene encoding chloramphenicol acetyltransferase
>Addgene plasmid #74095 | pBP-lldR | depositor full sequence | sequence record 141930 | LldR - L-Lactate regulator - E. coli MG1655
TCTAAGAAACCATTATTATCATGACATTAACCTATAAAAATAGGCGTATCACGAGGCAGAATTTCAGATA
AAAAAAATCCTTAGCTTTCGCTAAGGATGATTTCTGGAATTCGCGGCCGCTTCTAGAATCTAGAGACGCA
TAGGTCTCACATATGATTGTTTTACCCAGACGCCTGTCAGACGAGGTTGCCGATCGTGTGCGGGCGCTGA
TTGATGAAAAAAACCTGGAAGCGGGCATGAAGTTGCCCGCTGAGCGCCAACTGGCGATGCAACTCGGCGT
ATCACGTAATTCACTGCGCGAGGCGCTGGCAAAACTGGTGAGTGAAGGCGTGCTGCTCAGTCGACGCGGC
GGCGGGACGTTTATTCGCTGGCGTCATGACACATGGTCGGAGCAAAACATCGTCCAGCCGCTAAAAACAC
TGATGGCCGATGATCCGGATTACAGTTTCGATATTCTGGAAGCCCGCTACGCCATTGAAGCCAGCACCGC
ATGGCATGCGGCAATGCGCGCCACACCTGGCGACAAAGAAAAGATTCAGCTTTGCTTTGAAGCAACGCTA
AGTGAAGACCCGGATATCGCCTCACAAGCGGACGTTCGTTTTCATCTGGCGATTGCCGAAGCCTCACATA
ACATCGTGCTGCTGCAAACCATGCGCGGTTTCTTCGATGTCCTGCAATCCTCAGTGAAGCATAGCCGTCA
GCGGATGTATCTGGTGCCACCGGTTTTTTCACAACTGACCGAACAACATCAGGCTGTCATTGACGCCATT
TTTGCCGGTGATGCTGACGGGGCGCGTAAAGCAATGATGGCGCACCTTAGTTTTGTTCACACCACCATGA
AACGATTCGATGAAGATCAGGCTCGCCACGCACGGATTACCCGCCTGCCCGGTGAGCATAATGAGCATTC
GAGGGAGAAAAACGCATAAGGATCCTCGAAGAGACCCATGCCGTCTCATTAGCTGCAGTCCGGCAAAAAA
GGGCAAGGTGTCACCACCCTGCCCTTTTTCTTTAAAACCGAAAAGATTACTTCGCGTTATGCAGGCTTCC
TCGCTCACTGACTCGCTGCGCTCGGTCGTTCGGCTGCGGCGAGCGGTATCAGCTCACTCAAAGGCGGTAA
TACGGTTATCCACAGAATCAGGGGATAACGCAGGAAAGAACATGTGAGCAAAAGGCCAGCAAAAGGCCAG
GAACCGTAAAAAGGCCGCGTTGCTGGCGTTTTTCCACAGGCTCCGCCCCCCTGACGAGCATCACAAAAAT
CGACGCTCAAGTCAGAGGTGGCGAAACCCGACAGGACTATAAAGATACCAGGCGTTTCCCCCTGGAAGCT
CCCTCGTGCGCTCTCCTGTTCCGACCCTGCCGCTTACCGGATACCTGTCCGCCTTTCTCCCTTCGGGAAG
CGTGGCGCTTTCTCATAGCTCACGCTGTAGGTATCTCAGTTCGGTGTAGGTCGTTCGCTCCAAGCTGGGC
TGTGTGCACGAACCCCCCGTTCAGCCCGACCGCTGCGCCTTATCCGGTAACTATCGTCTTGAGTCCAACC
CGGTAAGACACGACTTATCGCCACTGGCAGCAGCCACTGGTAACAGGATTAGCAGAGCGAGGTATGTAGG
CGGTGCTACAGAGTTCTTGAAGTGGTGGCCTAACTACGGCTACACTAGAAGAACAGTATTTGGTATCTGC
GCTCTGCTGAAGCCAGTTACCTTCGGAAAAAGAGTTGGTAGCTCTTGATCCGGCAAACAAACCACCGCTG
GTAGCGGTGGTTTTTTTGTTTGCAAGCAGCAGATTACGCGCAGAAAAAAAGGATCTCAAGAAGATCCTTT
GATCTTTTCTACGGGGTCTGACGCTCAGTGGAACGAAAACTCACGTTAAGGGATTTTGGTCATGAGATTA
TCAAAAAGGATCTTCACCTAGATCCTTTTAAATTAAAAATGAAGTTTTAAATCAATCTAAAGTATATATG
AGTAAACTTGGTCTGACAGCTCGAGGCTTGGATTCTCACCAATAAAAAACGCCCGGCGGCAACCGAGCGT
TCTGAACAAATCCAGATGGAGTTCTGAGGTCATTACTGGATCTATCAACAGGAGTCCAAGCGAGCTCGAT
ATCAAATTACGCCCCGCCCTGCCACTCATCGCAGTACTGTTGTAATTCATTAAGCATTCTGCCGACATGG
AAGCCATCACAAACGGCATGATGAACCTGAATCGCCAGCGGCATCAGCACCTTGTCGCCTTGCGTATAAT
ATTTGCCCATGGTGAAAACGGGGGCGAAGAAGTTGTCCATATTGGCCACGTTTAAATCAAAACTGGTGAA
ACTCACCCAGGGATTGGCTGACACGAAAAACATATTCTCAATAAACCCTTTAGGGAAATAGGCCAGGTTT
TCACCGTAACACGCCACATCTTGCGAATATATGTGTAGAAACTGCCGGAAATCGTCGTGGTATTCACTCC
AGAGCGATGAAAACGTTTCAGTTTGCTCATGGAAAACGGTGTAACAAGGGTGAACACTATCCCATATCAC
CAGCTCACCGTCTTTCATTGCCATACGAAATTCCGGATGAGCATTCATCAGGCGGGCAAGAATGTGAATA
AAGGCCGGATAAAACTTGTGCTTATTTTTCTTTACGGTCTTTAAAAAGGCCGTAATATCCAGCTGAACGG
TCTGGTTATAGGTACATTGAGCAACTGACTGAAATGCCTCAAAATGTTCTTTACGATGCCATTGGGATAT
ATCAACGGTGGTATATCCAGTGATTTTTTTCTCCATTTTAGCTTCCTTAGCTCCTGAAAATCTCGATAAC
TCAAAAAATACGCCCGGTAGTGATCTTATTTCATTATGGTGAAAGTTGGAACCTCTTACGTGCCCGATCA
ACTCGAGTGCCACCTGACG
