>Addgene plasmid #74095 | pBP-lldR | addgene partial sequence | sequence record 140503 | RNAde-BB-2R 5'-attaccgcctttgagtgagc -3'
CGCAGCGAGTCAGTGAGCGAGGAAGCCTGCATAACGCGAAGTAATCTTTTCGGTTTTAAAGAAAAAGGGC
AGGGTGGTGACACCTTGCCCTTTTTTGCCGGACTGCAGCTAATGAGACGGCATGGGTCTCTTCGAGGATC
CTTATGCGTTTTTCTCCCTCGAATGCTCATTATGCTCACCGGGCAGGCGGGTAATCCGTGCGTGGCGAGC
CTGATCTTCATCGAATCGTTTCATGGTGGTGTGAACAAAACTAAGGTGCGCCATCATTGCTTTACGCGCC
CCGTCAGCATCACCGGCAAAAATGGCGTCAATGACAGCCTGATGTTGTTCGGTCAGTTGTGAAAAAACCG
GTGGCACCAGATACATCCGCTGACGGCTATGCTTCACTGAGGATTGCAGGACATCGAAGAAACCGCGCAT
GGTTTGCAGCAGCACGATGTTATGTGAGGCTTCGGCAATCGCCAGATGAAAACGAACGTCCGCTTGTGAG
GCGATATCCGGGTCTTCACTTAGCGTTGCTTCAAAGCAAAGCTGAATCTTTTCTTTGTCGCCAGGTGTGG
CGCGCATTGCCGCATGCCATGCGGTGCTGGCTTCAATGGCGTAGCGGGCTTCCAGAATATCGAAACTGTA
ATCCGGATCATCGGCCATCAGTGTTTTTAGCGGCTGGACGATGTTTTGCTCCGACCATGTGTCATGACGC
CAGCGAATAAACGTCCCGCCGCCGCGTCGACTGAGCAGCACGCCTTCACTCACCAGTTTTGCCAGCGCCT
CGCGCAGTGAATTACGTGATACGCCGAGTTGCATCGCCAGTTGGCGCTCAGCGGGCAACTTCATGCCCGC
TT
