>Addgene plasmid #74095 | pBP-lldR | addgene partial sequence | sequence record 141007 | RNAde-BB-1F 5'-tgccacctgacgtctaagaa-3'
ATAGGCGTATCACGAGGCAGAATTTCAGATAAAAAAAATCCTTAGCTTTCGCTAAGGATGATTTCTGGAA
TTCGCGGCCGCTTCTAGAATCTAGAGACGCATAGGTCTCACATATGATTGTTTTACCCAGACGCCTGTCA
GACGAGGTTGCCGATCGTGTGCGGGCGCTGATTGATGAAAAAAACCTGGAAGCGGGCATGAAGTTGCCCG
CTGAGCGCCAACTGGCGATGCAACTCGGCGTATCACGTAATTCACTGCGCGAGGCGCTGGCAAAACTGGT
GAGTGAAGGCGTGCTGCTCAGTCGACGCGGCGGCGGGACGTTTATTCGCTGGCGTCATGACACATGGTCG
GAGCAAAACATCGTCCAGCCGCTAAAAACACTGATGGCCGATGATCCGGATTACAGTTTCGATATTCTGG
AAGCCCGCTACGCCATTGAAGCCAGCACCGCATGGCATGCGGCAATGCGCGCCACACCTGGCGACAAAGA
AAAGATTCAGCTTTGCTTTGAAGCAACGCTAAGTGAAGACCCGGATATCGCCTCACAAGCGGACGTTCGT
TTTCATCTGGCGATTGCCGAAGCCTCACATAACATCGTGCTGCTGCAAACCATGCGCGGTTTCTTCGATG
TCCTGCAATCCTCAGTGAAGCATAGCCGTCAGCGGATGTATCTGGTGCCACCGGTTTTTTCACAACTGAC
CGAACAACATCAGGCTGTCATTGACGCCATTTTTGCCGGTGATGCTGACGGGGCGCGTAAAGCAATGATG
GCGCACCTTAGTTTTGTTCACACCACCATGAAACGATTCGATGA
